Addgene plasmid #33081: pCMV-Flag-YAP-4SA(S109)
Depositing lab: Kunliang Guan. Depositing organization: University of California, San Diego (UCSD). Publication: A coordinated phosphorylation by Lats and CK1 regulates YAP stability through SCF(beta-TRCP). Zhao B, Li L, Tumaneng K, Wang CY, Guan KL. Genes Dev. 2010 Jan 1. 24(1):72-85. 10.1101/gad.1843810 PubMed 20048001.
Backbone
  Vector backbone: pCMV
  Backbone size w/o insert (bp): 5000
  Vector type: Mammalian Expression
Growth in bacteria
  Bacterial resistance: Ampicillin, 100 μg/mL
  Growth temperature: 37°C
  Growth strain: DH5alpha
  Copy number: Unknown
Gene/Insert
  Gene/Insert name: YAP
  Species: H. sapiens (human)
  Mutation: S61A, S127A, S164A, S381A
  Entrez Gene: YAP1 (a.k.a. COB1, YAP, YAP-1, YAP2, YAP65, YKI)
  Promoter: CMV
  Tag / fusion protein: Flag (N terminal on insert)
  Cloning method: Restriction Enzyme; 5′ cloning site NA (unknown if destroyed); 3′ cloning site NA (unknown if destroyed)
  Sequencing primers: 5′ CMV-F; 3′ hGH-pA-R
Terms and licenses: Academic/Nonprofit Terms; Industry Terms: Not Available to Industry
Depositor comments: From Depositor: S128A, S131A, and S163A are also present due to alanine scanning mutagenesis. However, they are not important and do not alter plasmid function.
How to cite: pCMV-Flag-YAP-4SA(S109) was a gift from Kunliang Guan (Addgene plasmid # 33081 ; http://n2t.net/addgene:33081 ; RRID:Addgene_33081)
