[The description below was written by a language model from this plasmid's Addgene catalogue record.]
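Description:
pCMV-Flag-YAP-4SA(S109) is a mammalian expression plasmid built on a pCMV backbone of roughly 5 kb (excluding the insert). It is propagated in E. coli under ampicillin selection. The record does not state the copy number, the origin of replication, or any mammalian selection marker, and no feature table is available to confirm the backbone elements. The listed 3′ sequencing primer suggests that a human growth hormone polyadenylation signal lies downstream of the insert, but this is an inference rather than a recorded feature.

The payload is human YAP (YAP1), the transcriptional co-activator regulated by the Hippo pathway, expressed from the constitutive CMV promoter with an N-terminal Flag tag for detection and immunoprecipitation. The coding sequence carries four serine-to-alanine substitutions: S61A, S127A, S164A and S381A. The name implies that, of the recognised Lats kinase target serines in YAP, S109 is left intact while these four are made non-phosphorylatable. The record does not spell out this rationale. The depositor notes that S128A, S131A and S163A are also present as by-products of alanine scanning mutagenesis and are reported not to affect function.

The associated study concerns coordinated phosphorylation of YAP by Lats and CK1 and its effect on YAP stability through SCF(β-TRCP)-mediated degradation. The construct therefore fits transient transfection experiments that test how a single remaining phosphorylation site contributes to YAP regulation, localisation, stability or activity, in comparison with wild-type YAP and other phosphosite mutants.
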