>Addgene plasmid #33081 | pCMV-Flag-YAP-4SA(S109) | addgene partial sequence | sequence record 41675 | CMV-F
CCGTCAGAATTGATCTACCATGGNACTACAAAGACGATGACGACAAGCTTGCGGCCGCGAATTCAAGCTT
AGCCACCATGGACTACAAAGACGATGACGATAAAGCAAGGCTCGAATCGGTACCTAAGGATCCCGGGCAG
CAGCCGCCGCCTCAACCGGCCCCCCAGGGCCAAGGGCAGCCGCCTTCGCAGCCCCCGCAGGGGCAGGGCC
CGCCGTCCGGACCCGGGCAACCGGCACCCGCGGCGACCCAGGCGGCGCCGCAGGCACCCCCCGCCGGGCA
TCAGATCGTGCACGTCCGCGGGGACGCGGAGACCGACCTGGAGGCGCTCTTCAACGCCGTCATGAACCCC
AAGACGGCCAACGTGCCCCAGACCGTGCCCATGAGGCTCCGGAAGCTGCCCGACTCCTTCTTCAAGCCGC
CGGAGCCCAAATCCCACTCCCGACAGGCCAGTACTGATGCAGGCACTGCAGGAGCCCTGACTCCACAGCA
TGTTCGAGCTCATGCCGCTCCAGCTGCTCTGCAGTTGGGAGCTGTTTCTCCTGGGACACTGACCCCCACT
GGAGTAGTCTCTGGCCCAGCAGCTACACCCACAGCTCAGCATCTTCGACAGGCTGCTTTTGAGATACCTG
ATGATGTACCTCTGCCAGCAGGTTGGGAGATGGCAAAGACATCTTCTGGTCAGAGATACTTCTTAAATCA
CATCGATCAGACAACAACATGGCAGGACCCCAGGAAGGCCATGCTGTCCCAGATGAACGTCACAGCCCCC
ACCAGTCCACCAGTGCAGCAGAATATGATGAACTCGGCTTCAGGTCCTCTTCCTGATGGATGGGAACAAG
CCATG
