>Addgene plasmid #33081 | pCMV-Flag-YAP-4SA(S109) | addgene partial sequence | sequence record 41676 | hGH-pA-R 5'-CCAGCTTGGTTCCCAATAGA-3'
TTCCACTTGCCCCTTGCTCCATACCACCCCCCTCCACCCCATAATATTATAGAAGGACACCTAGTCAGAC
AAAATGATGCAACTTAATTTTATTAGGACAAGGCTGGTGGGCACTGGAGTGGCAACTTCCAGGGCCAGGA
GAGGCACTGGGGAGGGGTCACAGGGATGCCACCCGGGATCCTCTAGACTCGAGCGGCCGCCACTGTGCTG
GATATCTGCAGAATTCAGTCTGCCTGAGGGCTCTATAACCATGTAAGAAAGCTTTCTTTATCTAGCTTGG
TGGCAGCCAAAACAGACTCCATGTCATTAAGGATGTCAGAACTCAAAGCTTCCTGCAGACTTGGCATCAG
CTCCTCTCCTTCTATGTTCATTCCATCTCCTTCCAGTGTTCCAAGGTCCACATTTGTCCCAGGAATGGCT
TCAAGGTAGTCTGGGAAACGGTTCTGCTGTGAGGGCAGGGTGCTTTGGTTGATAGTATCACCTGTATCCA
TCTCATCCACACTGTTCAGGAAGTCATCTGGGGTTCGAGGGACACTGTAGCTGCTCATGCTTAGTCCACT
GTCTGTAGCCTCATCTCGAGAGTGATAGGTGCCACTGTTAAGGAAAGGATCTGAGCTATTGGTCGTCATT
GTTCTCAATTCCTGAGACATCCCGGGAGAAGACACTGGATTTTGAGTCCCACCATCCTGCTCCAGTGTTG
GTAACTGGCTACGCAGGGCTAACTCCTGCCGAAGCAGTTCTTGCTGTTTCAGCCGCAGCCTCTCCTTCTC
CATCTGCAGTTGCTGCAGTCGCATCTGTTGCTGCTGGTTGGAGTTGCT
